Addgene plasmid #126688: pHAGE-EF1aL-nlsGFP-W
Purpose: Constitutive, ubiquitous, nuclear-localized GFP expression.
Depositing lab: Darrell Kotton. Depositing organization: Boston University Medical Campus. Publication: Collective curvature sensing and fluidity in three-dimensional multicellular systems. Tang W, Das A, Pegoraro AF, Han YL, Huang J, Roberts DA, Yang H, Fredberg JJ, Kotton DN, Bi D, Guo M. Nat Phys. 2022 Nov;18(11):1371-1378. doi: 10.1038/s41567-022-01747-0. Epub 2022 Oct 3. PubMed 40458282.
Backbone
  Vector backbone: pHAGE
  Backbone manufacturer: Derived in Kotton lab
  Backbone size w/o insert (bp): 6978
  Vector type: Lentiviral
Growth in bacteria
  Bacterial resistance: Ampicillin, 100 μg/mL
  Growth temperature: 37°C
  Growth strain: NEB Stable
  Copy number: High Copy
Gene/Insert
  Gene/Insert name: nlsGFP
  Species: A. Victoria (Jellyfish), Human promoter
  Insert size (bp): 763
  Promoter: EF1aL
  Tag / fusion protein: NLS (N terminal on insert); 6xHIS (C terminal on insert)
  Cloning method: Restriction Enzyme; 5′ cloning site SpeI (not destroyed); 3′ cloning site NotI (not destroyed)
  Sequencing primers: 5′ ccattatcgtttcagacccacctcc; 3′ TCGCCCTCGAACTTCACCTCG
Resource information
  A portion of this plasmid was derived from a plasmid made by: Balazs Laboratory
Terms and licenses: Academic/Nonprofit Terms; Industry Terms: Not Available to Industry
How to cite: pHAGE-EF1aL-nlsGFP-W was a gift from Darrell Kotton (Addgene plasmid # 126688 ; http://n2t.net/addgene:126688 ; RRID:Addgene_126688)
