[The description below was written by a language model from this plasmid's Addgene catalogue record and pLannotate feature annotations shown in this document.]
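Description:
pHAGE-EF1aL-nlsGFP-W is an HIV-1-based lentiviral transfer plasmid built on the pHAGE backbone for constitutive, ubiquitous expression of a nuclear-localized GFP in mammalian cells. In bacteria it is maintained through a high-copy ColE1/pUC-type origin and selected with ampicillin via the β-lactamase gene. The sequenced record is about 7.8 kb. Remnants of lac regulatory elements, lacI fragments and partial SV40 origin and poly(A) sequences lie in the plasmid backbone outside the viral cassette.

The viral portion runs from an annotated truncated 5' LTR through the Ψ packaging signal (overlapping a gag fragment), the Rev response element for Rev-dependent nuclear export of the genomic RNA, and the cPPT/CTS, which aids nuclear import of the reverse-transcribed genome. It ends in a ΔU3 3' LTR, which makes the integrated provirus self-inactivating. Short nef-derived fragments flank the LTR regions, including one spanning the plasmid origin upstream of the 5' LTR. Because no complete viral genes are annotated, packaging functions and envelope would have to be supplied in trans.

Between the cPPT and the 3' LTR, the long form of the human EF-1α promoter (EF1aL, roughly 1.2 kb) drives an EGFP-type coding sequence. According to the catalogue, this carries an N-terminal nuclear localization signal and a C-terminal 6xHis tag, although neither tag is separately annotated in the feature table. The insert sits between retained SpeI and NotI sites. A WPRE (the "W" in the name) follows the reporter to enhance transcript stability and expression. The construct suits stable fluorescent labelling of nuclei, for example for tracking or counting cells in live imaging of multicellular systems.
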