Features (pLannotate 1.2.2; 22 found; start..end, strand, type, name):
    377..634     +  LTR            5' LTR (truncated): truncated 5' long terminal repeat (LTR) from HIV-1
    681..806     +  misc_feature   HIV-1 Ψ: packaging signal of human immunodeficiency virus type 1
    790..1128    +  CDS            HIV-1 gag (fragment): gag protein from human immunodeficiency virus 1; gag
   1303..1536    +  misc_feature   RRE: The Rev response element (RRE) of HIV-1 allows for Rev-dependent mRNA export from the nucleus to the cytoplasm.
   1913..2013    +  CDS            Rev (fragment): human immunodeficiency virus 1 (HIV-1) Rev protein; rev; enhances nuclear export of unspliced and incompletely spliced viral mRNAs
   2058..2175    +  misc_feature   cPPT/CTS: central polypurine tract and central termination sequence of HIV-1
   2223..3401    +  promoter       EF-1α promoter: strong constitutive promoter for human elongation factor EF-1α
   3437..4152    +  CDS            EGFP (fragment): the original enhanced GFP (Yang et al., 1996) mammalian codon-optimized
   4192..4780    +  misc_feature   WPRE: woodchuck hepatitis virus posttranscriptional regulatory element
   4788..4853    +  CDS            nef (fragment): NEF_HV1Z2 - Experimental evidence at protein level: Swiss-Prot protein existence level 1. Extracellular Nef protein targets CD4(+) T-lymphocytes for apoptosis by interacting with CXCR4 surface receptors. From Human immunodeficiency virus type 1 group M subtype D (isolate Z2/CDC-Z34) (HIV-1).
   4855..5088    +  LTR            3' LTR (ΔU3): self-inactivating 3' long terminal repeat (LTR) from HIV-1
   5293..5397    +  promoter       AmpR promoter: bla
   5398..6258    +  CDS            AmpR: β-lactamase; bla; confers resistance to ampicillin, carbenicillin, and related antibiotics
   6429..7017    +  rep_origin     ori: high-copy-number ColE1/pMB1/pBR322/pUC origin of replication
   7200..7254    +  CDS            lacI (fragment): lac repressor; lacI; The lac repressor binds to the lac operator to inhibit transcription in E. coli. This inhibition can be relieved by adding lactose or isopropyl-β-D-thiogalactopyranoside (IPTG).
   7260..7353    +  rep_origin     SV40 ori (fragment): SV40 origin of replication
   7378..7415    +  CDS            lacI (fragment): lac repressor; lacI; The lac repressor binds to the lac operator to inhibit transcription in E. coli. This inhibition can be relieved by adding lactose or isopropyl-β-D-thiogalactopyranoside (IPTG).
   7428..7449    +  protein_bind   CAP binding site: CAP binding activates transcription in the presence of cAMP. E. coli catabolite activator protein
   7464..7494    +  promoter       lac promoter: promoter for the E. coli lac operon
   7502..7518    +  protein_bind   lac operator: The lac repressor binds to the lac operator to inhibit transcription in E. coli. This inhibition can be relieved by adding lactose or isopropyl-β-D-thiogalactopyranoside (IPTG). lac repressor encoded by lacI
   7552..7635    +  polyA_signal   SV40 poly(A) signal (fragment): SV40 polyadenylation signal
   7802..329     +  CDS            nef (fragment) (across the origin): NEF_HV1BR - Experimental evidence at protein level: Swiss-Prot protein existence level 1. Extracellular Nef protein targets CD4(+) T-lymphocytes for apoptosis by interacting with CXCR4 surface receptors (PubMed:14990729). From Human immunodeficiency virus type 1 group M subtype B (isolate BRU/LAI) (HIV-1).
>Addgene plasmid #126688 | pHAGE-EF1aL-nlsGFP-W | addgene full sequence | sequence record 245710 | Addgene NGS Result
TGGAAGGGCTAATTCACTCCCAAAGAAGACAAGATATCCTTGATCTGTGGATCTACCACACACAAGGCTA
CTTCCCTGATTAGCAGAACTACACACCAGGGCCAGGGGTCAGATATCCACTGACCTTTGGATGGTGCTAC
AAGCTAGTACCAGTTGAGCCAGATAAGGTAGAAGAGGCCAATAAAGGAGAGAACACCAGCTTGTTACACC
CTGTGAGCCTGCATGGGATGGATGACCCGGAGAGAGAAGTGTTAGAGTGGAGGTTTGACAGCCGCCTAGC
ATTTCATCACGTGGCCCGAGAGCTGCATCCGGAGTACTTCAAGAACTGCTGATATCGAGCTTGCTACAAG
GGACTTTCCGCTGGGGACTTTCCAGGGAGGCGTGGCCTGGGCGGGACTGGGGAGTGGCGAGCCCTCAGAT
CCTGCATATAAGCAGCTGCTTTTTGCCTGTACTGGGTCTCTCTGGTTAGACCAGATCTGAGCCTGGGAGC
TCTCTGGCTAACTAGGGAACCCACTGCTTAAGCCTCAATAAAGCTTGCCTTGAGTGCTTCAAGTAGTGTG
TGCCCGTCTGTTGTGTGACTCTGGTAACTAGAGATCCCTCAGACCCTTTTAGTCAGTGTGGAAAATCTCT
AGCAGTGGCGCCCGAACAGGGACTTGAAAGCGAAAGGGAAACCAGAGGAGCTCTCTCGACGCAGGACTCG
GCTTGCTGAAGCGCGCACGGCAAGAGGCGAGGGGCGGCGACTGGTGAGTACGCCAAAAATTTTGACTAGC
GGAGGCTAGAAGGAGAGAGATGGGTGCGAGAGCGTCAGTATTAAGCGGGGGAGAATTAGATCGCGATGGG
AAAAAATTCGGTTAAGGCCAGGGGGAAAGAAAAAATATAAATTAAAACATATAGTATGGGCAAGCAGGGA
GCTAGAACGATTCGCAGTTAATCCTGGCCTGTTAGAAACATCAGAAGGCTGTAGACAAATACTGGGACAG
CTACAACCATCCCTTCAGACAGGATCAGAAGAACTTAGATCATTATATAATACAGTAGCAACCCTCTATT
GTGTGCATCAAAGGATAGAGATAAAAGACACCAAGGAAGCTTTAGACAAGATAGAGGAAGAGCAAAACAA
AAGTAAGACCACCGCACAGCAAGCGGCCGGCCGCTGATCTTCAGACCTGGAGGAGGAGATATGAGGGACA
ATTGGAGAAGTGAATTATATAAATATAAAGTAGTAAAAATTGAACCATTAGGAGTAGCACCCACCAAGGC
AAAGAGAAGAGTGGTGCAGAGAGAAAAAAGAGCAGTGGGAATAGGAGCTTTGTTCCTTGGGTTCTTGGGA
GCAGCAGGAAGCACTATGGGCGCAGCGTCAATGACGCTGACGGTACAGGCCAGACAATTATTGTCTGGTA
TAGTGCAGCAGCAGAACAATTTGCTGAGGGCTATTGAGGCGCAACAGCATCTGTTGCAACTCACAGTCTG
GGGCATCAAGCAGCTCCAGGCAAGAATCCTGGCTGTGGAAAGATACCTAAAGGATCAACAGCTCCTGGGG
ATTTGGGGTTGCTCTGGAAAACTCATTTGCACCACTGCTGTGCCTTGGAATGCTAGTTGGAGTAATAAAT
CTCTGGAACAGATTTGGAATCACACGACCTGGATGGAGTGGGACAGAGAAATTAACAATTACACAAGCTT
AATACACTCCTTAATTGAAGAATCGCAAAACCAGCAAGAAAAGAATGAACAAGAATTATTGGAATTAGAT
AAATGGGCAAGTTTGTGGAATTGGTTTAACATAACAAATTGGCTGTGGTATATAAAATTATTCATAATGA
TAGTAGGAGGCTTGGTAGGTTTAAGAATAGTTTTTGCTGTACTTTCTATAGTGAATAGAGTTAGGCAGGG
ATATTCACCATTATCGTTTCAGACCCACCTCCCAACCCCGAGGGGACCCGACAGGCCCGAAGGAATAGAA
GAAGAAGGTGGAGAGAGAGACAGAGACAGATCCATTCGATTAGTGAACGGATCTCGACGGTATCGCCGAA
TTCACAAATGGCAGTATTCATCCACAATTTTAAAAGAAAAGGGGGGATTGGGGGGTACAGTGCAGGGGAA
AGAATAGTAGACATAATAGCAACAGACATACAAACTAAAGAATTACAAAAACAAATTACAAAAATTCAAA
ATTTTCGGGTTTATTACAGGGACAGCAGAGATCCAGTTTGGACTAGTCGTGAGGCTCCGGTGCCCGTCAG
TGGGCAGAGCGCACATCGCCCACAGTCCCCGAGAAGTTGGGGGGAGGGGTCGGCAATTGAACCGGTGCCT
AGAGAAGGTGGCGCGGGGTAAACTGGGAAAGTGATGTCGTGTACTGGCTCCGCCTTTTTCCCGAGGGTGG
GGGAGAACCGTATATAAGTGCAGTAGTCGCCGTGAACGTTCTTTTTCGCAACGGGTTTGCCGCCAGAACA
CAGGTAAGTGCCGTGTGTGGTTCCCGCGGGCCTGGCCTCTTTACGGGTTATGGCCCTTGCGTGCCTTGAA
TTACTTCCACCTGGCTGCAGTACGTGATTCTTGATCCCGAGCTTCGGGTTGGAAGTGGGTGGGAGAGTTC
GAGGCCTTGCGCTTAAGGAGCCCCTTCGCCTCGTGCTTGAGTTGAGGCCTGGCCTGGGCGCTGGGGCCGC
CGCGTGCGAATCTGGTGGCACCTTCGCGCCTGTCTCGCTGCTTTCGATAAGTCTCTAGCCATTTAAAATT
TTTGATGACCTGCTGCGACGCTTTTTTTCTGGCAAGATAGTCTTGTAAATGCGGGCCAAGATCTGCACAC
TGGTATTTCGGTTTTTGGGGCCGCGGGCGGCGACGGGGCCCGTGCGTCCCAGCGCACATGTTCGGCGAGG
CGGGGCCTGCGAGCGCGGCCACCGAGAATCGGACGGGGGTAGTCTCAAGCTGGCCGGCCTGCTCTGGTGC
CTGGCCTCGCGCCGCCGTGTATCGCCCCGCCCTGGGCGGCAAGGCTGGCCCGGTCGGCACCAGTTGCGTG
AGCGGAAAGATGGCCGCTTCCCGGCCCTGCTGCAGGGAGCTCAAAATGGAGGACGCGGCGCTCGGGAGAG
CGGGCGGGTGAGTCACCCACACAAAGGAAAAGGGCCTTTCCGTCCTCAGCCGTCGCTTCATGTGACTCCA
CGGAGTACCGGGCGCCGTCCAGGCACCTCGATTAGTTCTCGAGCTTTTGGAGTACGTCGTCTTTAGGTTG
GGGGGAGGGGTTTTATGCGATGGAGTTTCCCCACACTGAGTGGGTGGAGACTGAAGTTAGGCCAGCTTGG
CACTTGATGTAATTCTCCTTGGAATTTGCCCTTTTTGAGTTTGGATCTTGGTTCATTCTCAAGCCTCAGA
CAGTGGTTCAAAGTTTTTTTCTTCCATTTCAGGTGTCGTGAAGCGGCCGCCATGGCCCCCAAGAAGAAGC
GCAAGGTGGTGAGCAAGGGCGAGGAGCTGTTCACCGGGGTGGTGCCCATCCTGGTCGAGCTGGACGGCGA
CGTAAACGGCCACAAGTTCAGCGTGTCCGGCGAGGGCGAGGGCGATGCCACCTACGGCAAGCTGACCCTG
AAGTTCATCTGCACCACCGGCAAGCTGCCCGTGCCCTGGCCCACCCTCGTGACCACCCTGACCTACGGCG
TGCAGTGCTTCAGCCGCTACCCCGACCACATGAAGCAGCACGACTTCTTCAAGTCCGCCATGCCCGAAGG
CTACGTCCAGGAGCGCACCATCTTCTTCAAGGACGACGGCAACTACAAGACCCGCGCCGAGGTGAAGTTC
GAGGGCGACACCCTGGTGAACCGCATCGAGCTGAAGGGCATCGACTTCAAGGAGGACGGCAACATCCTGG
GGCACAAGCTGGAGTACAACTACAACAGCCACAACGTCTATATCATGGCCGACAAGCAGAAGAACGGCAT
CAAGGTGAACTTCAAGATCCGCCACAACATCGAGGACGGCAGCGTGCAGCTCGCCGACCACTACCAGCAG
AACACCCCCATCGGCGACGGCCCCGTGCTGCTGCCCGACAACCACTACCTGAGCACCCAGTCCGCCCTGA
GCAAAGACCCCAACGAGAAGCGCGATCACATGGTCCTGCTGGAGTTCGTGACCGCCGCCGGGATCACTCT
CGGCATGGACGAGCTGTACAAGCATCATCACCATCACCATTGACTCGAGGGCCCAGATCCTAATCAACCT
CTGGATTACAAAATTTGTGAAAGATTGACTGGTATTCTTAACTATGTTGCTCCTTTTACGCTATGTGGAT
ACGCTGCTTTAATGCCTTTGTATCATGCTATTGCTTCCCGTATGGCTTTCATTTTCTCCTCCTTGTATAA
ATCCTGGTTGCTGTCTCTTTATGAGGAGTTGTGGCCCGTTGTCAGGCAACGTGGCGTGGTGTGCACTGTG
TTTGCTGACGCAACCCCCACTGGTTGGGGCATTGCCACCACCTGTCAGCTCCTTTCCGGGACTTTCGCTT
TCCCCCTCCCTATTGCCACGGCGGAACTCATCGCCGCCTGCCTTGCCCGCTGCTGGACAGGGGCTCGGCT
GTTGGGCACTGACAATTCCGTGGTGTTGTCGGGGAAATCATCGTCCTTTCCTTGGCTGCTCGCCTGTGTT
GCCACCTGGATTCTGCGCGGGACGTCCTTCTGCTACGTCCCTTCGGCCCTCAATCCAGCGGACCTTCCTT
CCCGCGGCCTGCTGCCGGCTCTGCGGCCTCTTCCGCGTCTTCGCCTTCGCCCTCAGACGAGTCGGATCTC
CCTTTGGGCCGCCTCCCCGCCTGAGATCCTTTAAGACCAATGACTTACAAGGCAGCTGTAGATCTTAGCC
ACTTTTTAAAAGAAAAGGGGGGACTGGAAGGGCTAATTCACTCCCAACGAAGACAAGATCTGCTTTTTGC
TTGTACTGGGTCTCTCTGGTTAGACCAGATCTGAGCCTGGGAGCTCTCTGGCTAACTAGGGAACCCACTG
CTTAAGCCTCAATAAAGCTTGCCTTGAGTGCTTCAAGTAGTGTGTGCCCGTCTGTTGTGTGACTCTGGTA
ACTAGAGATCCCTCAGACCCTTTTAGTCAGTGTGGAAAATCTCTAGCAGTAGTAGTTCATGTCATCTTAT
TATTCAGTATTTATAACTTGCAAAGAAATGAATATCAGAGAGTGAGAGGCCCGGGTTAATTAAGGAAAGG
GCTAGATCATTCTTGAAGACGAAAGGGCCTCGTGATACGCCTATTTTTATAGGTTAATGTCATGATAATA
ATGGTTTCTTAGACGTCAGGTGGCACTTTTCGGGGAAATGTGCGCGGAACCCCTATTTGTTTATTTTTCT
AAATACATTCAAATATGTATCCGCTCATGAGACAATAACCCTGATAAATGCTTCAATAATATTGAAAAAG
GAAGAGTATGAGTATTCAACATTTCCGTGTCGCCCTTATTCCCTTTTTTGCGGCATTTTGCCTTCCTGTT
TTTGCTCACCCAGAAACGCTGGTGAAAGTAAAAGATGCTGAAGATCAGTTGGGTGCACGAGTGGGTTACA
TCGAACTGGATCTCAACAGCGGTAAGATCCTTGAGAGTTTTCGCCCCGAAGAACGTTTTCCAATGATGAG
CACTTTTAAAGTTCTGCTATGTGGCGCGGTATTATCCCGTGTTGACGCCGGGCAAGAGCAACTCGGTCGC
CGCATACACTATTCTCAGAATGACTTGGTTGAGTACTCACCAGTCACAGAAAAGCATCTTACGGATGGCA
TGACAGTAAGAGAATTATGCAGTGCTGCCATAACCATGAGTGATAACACTGCGGCCAACTTACTTCTGAC
AACGATCGGAGGACCGAAGGAGCTAACCGCTTTTTTGCACAACATGGGGGATCATGTAACTCGCCTTGAT
CGTTGGGAACCGGAGCTGAATGAAGCCATACCAAACGACGAGCGTGACACCACGATGCCTGTAGCAATGG
CAACAACGTTGCGCAAACTATTAACTGGCGAACTACTTACTCTAGCTTCCCGGCAACAATTAATAGACTG
GATGGAGGCGGATAAAGTTGCAGGACCACTTCTGCGCTCGGCCCTTCCGGCTGGCTGGTTTATTGCTGAT
AAATCTGGAGCCGGTGAGCGTGGGTCTCGCGGTATCATTGCAGCACTGGGGCCAGATGGTAAGCCCTCCC
GTATCGTAGTTATCTACACGACGGGGAGTCAGGCAACTATGGATGAACGAAATAGACAGATCGCTGAGAT
AGGTGCCTCACTGATTAAGCATTGGTAACTGTCAGACCAAGTTTACTCATATATACTTTAGATTGATTTA
AAACTTCATTTTTAATTTAAAAGGATCTAGGTGAAGATCCTTTTTGATAATCTCATGACCAAAATCCCTT
AACGTGAGTTTTCGTTCCACTGAGCGTCAGACCCCGTAGAAAAGATCAAAGGATCTTCTTGAGATCCTTT
TTTTCTGCGCGTAATCTGCTGCTTGCAAACAAAAAAACCACCGCTACCAGCGGTGGTTTGTTTGCCGGAT
CAAGAGCTACCAACTCTTTTTCCGAAGGTAACTGGCTTCAGCAGAGCGCAGATACCAAATACTGTTCTTC
TAGTGTAGCCGTAGTTAGGCCACCACTTCAAGAACTCTGTAGCACCGCCTACATACCTCGCTCTGCTAAT
CCTGTTACCAGTGGCTGCTGCCAGTGGCGATAAGTCGTGTCTTACCGGGTTGGACTCAAGACGATAGTTA
CCGGATAAGGCGCAGCGGTCGGGCTGAACGGGGGGTTCGTGCACACAGCCCAGCTTGGAGCGAACGACCT
ACACCGAACTGAGATACCTACAGCGTGAGCTATGAGAAAGCGCCACGCTTCCCGAAGGGAGAAAGGCGGA
CAGGTATCCGGTAAGCGGCAGGGTCGGAACAGGAGAGCGCACGAGGGAGCTTCCAGGGGGAAACGCCTGG
TATCTTTATAGTCCTGTCGGGTTTCGCCACCTCTGACTTGAGCGTCGATTTTTGTGATGCTCGTCAGGGG
GGCGGAGCCTATGGAAAAACGCCAGCAACGCGGCCTTTTTACGGTTCCTGGCCTTTTGCTGGCCTTTTGC
TCACATGTTCTTTCCTGCGTTATCCCCTGATTCTGTGGATAACCGTATTACCGCCTTTGAGTGAGCTGAT
ACCGCTCGCCGCAGCCGAACGACCGAGCGCAGCGAGTCAGTGAGCGAGGAAGCGGAAGAGCGCCCAATAC
GCAAACCGCCTCTCCCCGCGCGTTGGCCGATTCATTAATGCAGCAAGCTCATGGCTGACTAATTTTTTTT
ATTTATGCAGAGGCCGAGGCCGCCTCGGCCTCTGAGCTATTCCAGAAGTAGTGAGGAGGCTTTTTTGGAG
GCCTAGGCTTTTGCAAAAAGCTCCCCGTGGCACGACAGGTTTCCCGACTGGAAAGCGGGCAGTGAGCGCA
ACGCAATTAATGTGAGTTAGCTCACTCATTAGGCACCCCAGGCTTTACACTTTATGCTTCCGGCTCGTAT
GTTGTGTGGAATTGTGAGCGGATAACAATTTCACACAGGAAACAGCTATGACATGATTACGAATTTCACA
AATAAAGCATTTTTTTCACTGCATTCTAGTTGTGGTTTGTCCAAACTCATCAATGTATCTTATCATGTCT
GGATCAACTGGATAACTCAAGCTAACCAAAATCATCCCAAACTTCCCACCCCATACCCTATTACCACTGC
CAATTACCTGTGGTTTCATTTACTCTAAACCTGTGATTCCTCTGAATTATTTTCATTTTAAAGAAATTGT
ATTTGTTAAATATGTACTACAAACTTAGTAGT
