>Addgene plasmid #126688 | pHAGE-EF1aL-nlsGFP-W | depositor partial sequence | sequence record 242497 | EF1aL
CGTGAGGCTCCGGTGCCCGTCAGTGGGCAGAGCGCACATCGCCCACAGTCCCCGAGAAGTTGGGGGGAGG
GGTCGGCAATTGAACCGGTGCCTAGAGAAGGTGGCGCGGGGTAAACTGGGAAAGTGATGTCGTGTACTGG
CTCCGCCTTTTTCCCGAGGGTGGGGGAGAACCGTATATAAGTGCAGTAGTCGCCGTGAACGTTCTTTTTC
GCAACGGGTTTGCCGCCAGAACACAGGTAAGTGCCGTGTGTGGTTCCCGCGGGCCTGGCCTCTTTACGGG
TTATGGCCCTTGCGTGCCTTGAATTACTTCCACGCCCCTGGCTGCAGTACGTGATTCTTGATCCCGAGCT
TCGGGTTGGAAGTGGGTGGGAGAGTTCGAGGCCTTGCGCTTAAGGAGCCCCTTCGCCTCGTGCTTGAGTT
GAGGCCTGGCCTGGGCGCTGGGGCCGCCGCGTGCGAATCTGGTGGCACCTTCGCGCCTGTCTCGCTGCTT
TCGATAAGTCTCTAGCCATTTAAAATTTTTGATGACCTGCTGCGACGCTTTTTTTCTGGCAAGATAGTCT
TGTAAATGCGGGCCAAGATCTGCACACTGGTATTTCGGTTTTTGGGGCCGCGGGCGGCGACGGGGCCCGT
GCGTCCCAGCGCACATGTTCGGCGAGGCGGGGCCTGCGAGCGCGGCCACCGAGAATCGGACGGGGGTAGT
CTCAAGCTGGCCGGCCTGCTCTGGTGCCTGGCCTCGCGCCGCCGTGTATCGCCCCGCCCTGGGCGGCAAG
GCTGGCCCGGTCGGCACCAGTTGCGTGAGCGGAAAGATGGCCGCTTCCCGGCCCTGCTGCAGGGAGCTCA
AAATGGAGGACGCGGCGCTCGGGAGAGCGGGCGGGTGAGTCACCCACACAAAGGAAAAGGGCCTTTCCGT
CCTCAGCCGTCGCTTCATGTGACTCCACGGAGTACCGGGCGCCGTCCAGGCACCTCGATTAGTTCTCGAG
CTTTTGGAGTACGTCGTCTTTAGGTTGGGGGGAGGGGTTTTATGCGATGGAGTTTCCCCACACTGAGTGG
GTGGAGACTGAAGTTAGGCCAGCTTGGCACTTGATGTAATTCTCCTTGGAATTTGCCCTTTTTGAGTTTG
GATCTTGGTTCATTCTCAAGCCTCAGACAGTGGTTCAAAGTTTTTTTCTTCCATTTCAGGTGTCGTGAA
