>Addgene plasmid #126688 | pHAGE-EF1aL-nlsGFP-W | depositor partial sequence | sequence record 242498 | nlsGFP
ATGGCCCCCAAGAAGAAGCGCAAGGTGGTGAGCAAGGGCGAGGAGCTGTTCACCGGGGTGGTGCCCATCC
TGGTCGAGCTGGACGGCGACGTAAACGGCCACAAGTTCAGCGTGTCCGGCGAGGGCGAGGGCGATGCCAC
CTACGGCAAGCTGACCCTGAAGTTCATCTGCACCACCGGCAAGCTGCCCGTGCCCTGGCCCACCCTCGTG
ACCACCCTGACCTACGGCGTGCAGTGCTTCAGCCGCTACCCCGACCACATGAAGCAGCACGACTTCTTCA
AGTCCGCCATGCCCGAAGGCTACGTCCAGGAGCGCACCATCTTCTTCAAGGACGACGGCAACTACAAGAC
CCGCGCCGAGGTGAAGTTCGAGGGCGACACCCTGGTGAACCGCATCGAGCTGAAGGGCATCGACTTCAAG
GAGGACGGCAACATCCTGGGGCACAAGCTGGAGTACAACTACAACAGCCACAACGTCTATATCATGGCCG
ACAAGCAGAAGAACGGCATCAAGGTGAACTTCAAGATCCGCCACAACATCGAGGACGGCAGCGTGCAGCT
CGCCGACCACTACCAGCAGAACACCCCCATCGGCGACGGCCCCGTGCTGCTGCCCGACAACCACTACCTG
AGCACCCAGTCCGCCCTGAGCAAAGACCCCAACGAGAAGCGCGATCACATGGTCCTGCTGGAGTTCGTGA
CCGCCGCCGGGATCACTCTCGGCATGGACGAGCTGTACAAGCATCATCACCATCACCATTGAC
